Addgene plasmid #189763: pDx_mScarlet-I3-SYFP2
Purpose: Dual expression vector for bacteria and mammalian cells producing mScarlet-I3-SYFP2 fusion protein for FRET analysis
Depositing lab: Dorus Gadella. Depositing organization: University of Amsterdam. Publication: mScarlet3: a brilliant and fast-maturing red fluorescent protein. Gadella TWJ Jr, van Weeren L, Stouthamer J, Hink MA, Wolters AHG, Giepmans BNG, Aumonier S, Dupuy J, Royant A. Nat Methods. 2023 Apr;20(4):541-545. doi: 10.1038/s41592-023-01809-y. Epub 2023 Mar 27. PubMed 36973546.
Backbone
  Vector backbone: pTriEx-3
  Vector type: Mammalian Expression, Bacterial Expression
Growth in bacteria
  Bacterial resistance: Kanamycin, 50 μg/mL
  Growth temperature: 37°C
  Growth strain: DH5alpha
  Copy number: High Copy
Gene/Insert
  Gene/Insert name: mScarlet-I3-SYFP2
  Species: Synthetic
  Promoter: CMV & Rha
  Tag / fusion protein: 6xHis (N terminal on insert)
  Cloning method: Restriction Enzyme; 5′ cloning site unknown (unknown if destroyed)
Terms and licenses: Academic/Nonprofit Terms; Industry Terms: Not Available to Industry
How to cite: pDx_mScarlet-I3-SYFP2 was a gift from Dorus Gadella (Addgene plasmid # 189763 ; http://n2t.net/addgene:189763 ; RRID:Addgene_189763)
