[The description below was written by a language model from this plasmid's Addgene catalogue record and pLannotate feature annotations shown in this document.]
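Description:
pDx_mScarlet-I3-SYFP2 is a 6,352 bp dual-host expression plasmid built on the pTriEx-3 backbone, designed to produce the same fluorescent fusion protein in both E. coli and mammalian cells. It replicates in bacteria from a high-copy ColE1/pUC-type origin and is selected with kanamycin through an aph(3')-Ia (KanR) gene driven by a fragment of the bla promoter.

Two promoters are arranged in series upstream of a single open reading frame. A CMV immediate-early enhancer/promoter followed by a fragment of the chicken β-actin/rabbit β-globin chimeric intron drives transcription in mammalian cells. Downstream of it, the rhaB promoter provides rhamnose-inducible, glucose-repressible expression in E. coli. The coding region begins with an N-terminal 6xHis tag (listed in the catalogue but not annotated) and a thrombin cleavage site. These are followed by the red fluorescent protein mScarlet-I3 fused to the yellow fluorescent protein SYFP2. The automated annotation labels these as fragments of the related mScarlet-2I and mVenus, reflecting sequence similarity rather than exact identity. A rabbit β-globin poly(A) signal ends the mammalian transcript, and a T7 terminator follows it.

The backbone retains pTriEx elements that are not part of the stated purpose: baculovirus sequences (lef2, ORF603, a polyhedrin fragment and its 3' UTR) normally used for recombination into a baculovirus genome, and a single loxP site.

According to the record, the tandem fusion is intended for FRET analysis. With the yellow and red proteins joined in one polypeptide, it suits measuring energy transfer between SYFP2 and mScarlet-I3, either in live mammalian cells or with protein expressed in bacteria, where the His tag could support purification.
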