Features (pLannotate 1.2.2; 19 found; start..end, strand, type, name):
    162..280     +  promoter       rhaB promoter: promoter of the E. coli rhaBAD operon, conferring tight induction with L-rhamnose and repression with D-glucose in the presence of RhaR and RhaS (Giacalone et al., 2006)
    382..399     +  CDS            thrombin site: thrombin recognition and cleavage site
    424..1094    +  CDS            mScarlet-2I (fragment): mScarlet-I derivative in which the N- and C-termini have been modified to reduce cytotoxicity (Valbuena et al., 2020) preserves the original mammalian codon optimization
   1119..1836    +  CDS            mVenus (fragment): Venus YFP with monomerizing A206K mutation (Nagai et al., 2002; Kremers et al., 2006) mammalian codon-optimized
   1845..1913    +  CDS            HBB (fragment): HBB_PONPY - Experimental evidence at transcript level: Swiss-Prot protein existence level 2. Involved in oxygen transport from the lung to the various peripheral tissues. From Pongo pygmaeus (Bornean orangutan).
   1988..2043    +  polyA_signal   β-globin poly(A) signal: rabbit β-globin polyadenylation signal (Gil and Proudfoot, 1987)
   2131..2178    +  terminator     T7 terminator: transcription terminator for bacteriophage T7 RNA polymerase
   2192..2275    +  CDS            PH (fragment): PYHD_NPVAC - Also known as P29, POLH. Experimental evidence at protein level: Swiss-Prot protein existence level 1. Major component of the virus occlusion bodies which are large proteinaceous structures termed polyhedra. These structures serve as the protective package for the virus particles outside the infected host and allow natural transmission of virus between insect hosts, assisting persistence in the environment. Forms the paracrystalline lattice of polyhedra and interacts with enveloped virions as well as other accessory molecules and structures to form a mature viral occlusion body. F
   2279..2651    +  3'UTR          polyhedrin 3' UTR: 3' UTR from the Autographa californica nucleopolyhedrovirus polyhedrin gene (Suzuki et al., 2006)
   2905..2938    +  protein_bind   loxP: Cre-mediated recombination occurs in the 8-bp core sequence (GCATACAT). Cre recombinase
   3106..3693    -  rep_origin     ori: high-copy-number ColE1/pMB1/pBR322/pUC origin of replication
   3706..4521    -  CDS            KanR: aminoglycoside phosphotransferase; aph(3')-Ia; confers resistance to kanamycin in bacteria or G418 (Geneticin®) in eukaryotes
   4522..4573    -  promoter       AmpR promoter (fragment): bla
   4587..4622    +  CDS            lef2 (fragment): baculovirus late expression factor 2
   4764..4888    +  CDS            lef2: baculovirus late expression factor 2
   4926..5531    +  CDS            ORF603: baculovirus ORF603 protein
   5603..5962    +  enhancer       CMV enhancer (fragment): human cytomegalovirus immediate early enhancer
   5964..6163    +  promoter       CMV promoter: human cytomegalovirus (CMV) immediate early promoter
   6315..93      +  intron         chimeric intron (fragment) (across the origin): chimera between introns from chicken β-actin and rabbit β-globin
>Addgene plasmid #189763 | pDx_mScarlet-I3-SYFP2 | addgene full sequence | sequence record 375316 | Addgene NGS Result
GGACGGGGCAGGGCGGGGTTCGGCTTCTGGCGTGTGACCGGCGGCTCTAGAGCCTCTGCTAACCATGTTC
ATGCCTTCTTCTTTTTCCTACAGCTCCTGGGCAACGTGCTGGTTATTGTGCTGTCTCATCATTTTGGCAA
AGAATTGGATCGGACCGAAATCACCACAATTCAGCAAATTGTGAACATCATCACGTTCATCTTTCCCTGG
TTGCCAAAGGCCCATTTTCCTGTCAGTAACGAGAAGGTCGCGAATTCAGGCGCTTTTTAGACTGGTCGTA
GGGAGACCACAACGGTTTCCCTCTAGAAATAATTTTGTTTAACTATAAGAAGGAGATATACCATGCGGGG
TTCTCATCATCACCACCATCACAGCAGCGGCCTGGTGCCGCGCGGCAGCTCGCTAGCGCTGCCGGTCGCC
ACCATGGATAGCACCGAGGCAGTGATCAAGGAGTTCATGCGGTTCAAGGTGCACATGGAGGGCTCCATGA
ACGGCCACGAGTTCGAGATCGAGGGCGAGGGCGAGGGCCGCCCCTACGAGGGCACCCAGACCGCCAAGCT
GAAGGTGACCAAGGGTGGCCCCCTGCCCTTCTCCTGGGACATCCTGTCCCCTCAGTTCATGTACGGCTCC
AGGGCCTTCATCAAGCACCCCGCCGACATCCCCGACTACTGGAAGCAGTCCTTCCCCGAGGGCTTCAAGT
GGGAGCGCGTGATGATCTTCGAGGACGGCGGCACCGTGTCCGTGACCCAGGACACCTCCCTGGAGGACGG
CACCCTGATCTACAAGGTGAAGCTCCGCGGCGGCAACTTCCCTCCTGACGGCCCCGTAATGCAGAAGAGG
ACAATGGGCTGGGAAGCATCCACCGAGCGGTTGTACCCCGAGGACGTCGTGCTGAAGGGCGACATTAAGA
TGGCCCTGCGCCTGAAGGACGGCGGCCGCTACCTGGCGGACTTCAAGACCACCTACAAGGCCAAGAAGCC
CGTGCAGATGCCCGGCGCCTTCAACATCGACCGCAAGTTGGACATCACCTCCCACAACGAGGACTACACC
GTGGTGGAACAGTACGAACGCTCCGTGGCCCGCCACTCCACCGGCGGCTCCGGTGGCTCCTTGTACAAGG
TGAGCAAGGGCGAGGAGCTGTTCACCGGGGTGGTGCCCATCCTGGTCGAGCTGGACGGCGACGTAAACGG
CCACAAGTTCAGCGTGTCCGGCGAGGGCGAGGGCGATGCCACCTACGGCAAGCTGACCCTGAAGCTGATC
TGCACCACCGGCAAGCTGCCCGTGCCCTGGCCCACCCTCGTGACCACCCTGGGCTACGGCGTGCAGTGCT
TCGCCCGCTACCCCGACCACATGAAGCAGCACGACTTCTTCAAGTCCGCCATGCCCGAAGGCTACGTCCA
GGAGCGCACCATCTTCTTCAAGGACGACGGCAACTACAAGACCCGCGCCGAGGTGAAGTTCGAGGGCGAC
ACCCTGGTGAACCGCATCGAGCTGAAGGGCATCGACTTCAAGGAGGACGGCAACATCCTGGGGCACAAGC
TGGAGTACAACTACAACAGCCACAACGTCTATATCACCGCCGACAAGCAGAAGAACGGCATCAAGGCCAA
CTTCAAGATCCGCCACAACATCGAGGACGGCGGCGTGCAGCTCGCCGACCACTACCAGCAGAACACCCCC
ATCGGCGACGGCCCCGTGCTGCTGCCCGACAACCACTACCTGAGCTACCAGTCCAAGCTGAGCAAAGACC
CCAACGAGAAGCGCGATCACATGGTCCTGCTGGAGTTCGTGACCGCCGCCGGGATCACTCTCGGCATGGA
CGAGCTCTACAAGTAAGTGATTAACCTCAGGTGCAGGCTGCCTATCAGAAGGTGGTGGCTGGTGTGGCCA
ATGCCCTGGCTCACAAATACCACTGAGATCGATCTTTTTCCCTCTGCCAAAAATTATGGGGACATCATGA
AGCCCCTTGAGCATCTGACTTCTGGCTAATAAAGGAAATTTATTTTCATTGCAATAGTGTGTTGGAATTT
TTTGTGTCTCTCACTCGGAAGGACATATGGGAGGGCAAATCATTTAAAACATCAGAATGAGTATTTGGTT
TAGAGTTTGGCAACATATGCCCATATGTAACTAGCATAACCCCTTGGGGCCTCTAAACGGGTCTTGAGGG
GTTTTTTGCTGAAAGCATGCGGAGGAAATTCTCCTTGAAGTTTCCCTGGTGTTCAAAGTAAAGGAGTTTG
CACCAGACGCACCTCTGTTCACTGGTCCGGCGTATTAAAACACGATACATTGTTATTAGTACATTTATTA
AGCGCTAGATTCTGTGCGTTGTTGATTTACAGACAATTGTTGTACGTATTTTAATAATTCATTAAATTTA
TAATCTTTAGGGTGGTATGTTAGAGCGAAAATCAAATGATTTTCAGCGTCTTTATATCTGAATTTAAATA
TTAAATCCTCAATAGATTTGTAAAATAGGTTTCGATTAGTTTCAAACAAGGGTTGTTTTTCCGAACCGAT
GGCTGGACTATCTAATGGATTTTCGCTCAACGCCACAAAACTTGCCAAATCTTGTAGCAGCAATCTAGCT
TTGTCGATATTCGTTTGTGTTTTGTTTTGTAATAAAGGTTCGACGTCGTTCAAAATATTATGCGCTTTTG
TATTTCTTTCATCACTGTCGTTAGTATACAATTGACTCGACGTAAACACGTTAAATAGAGCTTGGACATA
TTTAACATCGGGCGTGTTAGCTTTATTAGGCCGATTATCGTCGTCGTCCCAACCCTCGTCGTTAGAAGTT
GCTTCCGAAGACGATTTTGCCATAGCCACACGACGCCTATTAATTGTGTCGGCTAACACGTCCGCGATCA
AATTTGTAGTTGAGCTTTTTGGAATTGCGATCGCATAACTTCGTATAGCATACATTATACGAAGTTATAA
GCTCGGAACGCTGCGCTCGGTCGTTCGGCTGCGGCGAGCGGTATCAGCTCACTCAAAGGCGGTAATACGG
TTATCCACAGAATCAGGGGATAACGCAGGAAAGAACATGTGAGCAAAAGGCCAGCAAAAGGCCAGGAACC
GTAAAAAGGCCGCGTTGCTGGCGTTTTTCCATAGGCTCCGCCCCCTGACGAGCATCACAAAAATCGACGC
TCAAGTCAGAGGTGGCGAAACCCGACAGGACTATAAAGATACCAGGCGTTTCCCCCTGGAAGCTCCCTCG
TGCGCTCTCCTGTTCCGACCCTGCCGCTTACCGGATACCTGTCCGCCTTTCTCCCTTCGGGAAGCGTGGC
GCTTTCTCATAGCTCACGCTGTAGGTATCTCAGTTCGGTGTAGGTCGTTCGCTCCAAGCTGGGCTGTGTG
CACGAACCCCCCGTTCAGCCCGACCGCTGCGCCTTATCCGGTAACTATCGTCTTGAGTCCAACCCGGTAA
GACACGACTTATCGCCACTGGCAGCAGCCACTGGTAACAGGATTAGCAGAGCGAGGTATGTAGGCGGTGC
TACAGAGTTCTTGAAGTGGTGGCCTAACTACGGCTACACTAGAAGAACAGTATTTGGTATCTGCGCTCTG
CTGAAGCCAGTTACCTTCGGAAAAAGAGTTGGTAGCTCTTGATCCGGCAAACAAACCACCGCTGGTAGCG
GTGGTTTTTTTGTTTGCAAGCAGCAGATTACGCGCAGAAAAAAAGGATCTCAAGAAGATCCTTTGTTAGA
AAAACTCATCGAGCATCAAGTGAAACTGCAATTTATTCATATCAGGATTATCAATACCATATTTTTGAAA
AAGCCGTTTCTGTAATGAAGGAGAAAACTCACCGAGGCAGTTCCATAGGATGGCAAGATCCTGGTATCGG
TCTGCGATTCCGACTCGTCCAACATCAATACAACCTATTAATTTCCCCTCGTCAAAAATAAGGTTATCAA
GTGAGAAATCACCATGAGTGACGACTGAATCCGGTGAGAATGGCAAAAGCTTATGCATTTCTTTCCAGAC
TTGTTCAACAGGCCAGCCATTACGCTCGTCATCAAAATCACTCGCACCAACCAAACCGTTATTCATTCGT
GATTGCGCCTGAGCGAGACGAAATACGCGATCGCCGTTAAAAGGACAATTACAAACAGGAATCGAATGCA
ACCGGCGCAGGAACACTGCCAGCGCATCAACAATATTTTCACCTGAATCAGGATATTCTTCTAATACCTG
GAATGCTGTTTTCCCTGGGATCGCAGTGGTGAGTAACCATGCATCATCAGGAGTACGGATAAAATGCTTG
ATGGTCGGAAGAGGCATAAATTCCGTCAGCCAGTTTAGCCTGACCATCTCATCTGTAACATCATTGGCAA
CGCTACCTTTGCCATGTTTCAGAAACAACTCTGGCGCATCGGGCTTCCCATACAATCGATAGATTGTCGC
ACCTGATTGCCCGACATTATCGCGAGCCCATTTATACCCATATAAATCAGCATCCATGTTGGAATTTAAT
CGCGGCCTCGAGCAAGACGTTTCCCGTTGAATATGGCTCATACTCTTCCTTTTTCAATATTATTGAAGCA
TTTATCAGGGTTATTGTCTCATGTCCGCGCGTTTCCTGCATCTTTTAATCAAATCCCAAGATGTGTATAA
ACGCGCCGGTATGTATAGGAAGAGGTTTATACTAAACTGTTACATTGCAAACGTGGTTTCGTGTGCCAAG
TGTGAAAACCGATGTTTAATCAAGGCTCTGACGCATTTCTACAACCACGACTCCAAGTGTGTGGGTGAAG
TCATGCATCTTTTAATCAAATCCCAAGATGTGTATAAACCACCAAACTGCCAAAAAATGAAAACTGTCGA
CAAGCTCTGTCCGTTTGCTGGCAACTGCAAGGGTCTCAATCCTATTTGTAATTATTGAATAATAAAACAA
TTATAAATGTCAAATTTGTTTTTTATTAACGATACAAACCAAACGCAACAAGAACATTTGTAGTATTATC
TATAATTGAAAACGCGTAGTTATAATCGCTGAGGTAATATTTAAAATCATTTTCAAATGATTCACAGTTA
ATTTGCGACAATATAATTTTATTTTCACATAAACTAGACGCCTTGTCGTCTTCTTCTTCGTATTCCTTCT
CTTTTTCATTTTTCTCTTCATAAAAATTAACATAGTTATTATCGTATCCATATATGTATCTATCGTATAG
AGTAAATTTTTTGTTGTCATAAATATATATGTCTTTTTTAATGGGGTGTATAGTACCGCTGCGCATAGTT
TTTCTGTAATTTACAACAGTGCTATTTTCTGGTAGTTCTTCGGAGTGTGTTGCTTTAATTATTAAATTTA
TATAATCAATGAATTTGGGATCGTCGGTTTTATACAATATGTTGCCGGCATAGTACGCAGCTTCTTCTAG
TTCAATTACACCATTTTTTAGCAGCACCGGATTAACATAACTTTCCAAAATGTTGTACGAACCGTTAAAC
AAAAACAGTTCACCTCCCTTTTCTATACTATTGTCTGCGAGCAGTTGTTTGTTGTTAAAAATAACAGCCA
TTGTAATGAGACGCACAAACTAATATCACAAACTGGAAATGTCTATCAATATATAGTTGCTGATGGCCGG
CCTATTAATAGTAATCAATTACGGGGTCATTAGTTCATAGCCCATATATGGAGTTCCGCGTTACATAACT
TACGGTAAATGGCCCGCCTGGCTGACCGCCCAACGACCCCCGCCCATTGACGTCAATAATGACGTATGTT
CCCATAGTAACGCCAATAGGGACTTTCCATTGACGTCAATGGGTGGAGTATTTACGGTAAACTGCCCACT
TGGCAGTACATCAAGTGTATCATATGCCAAGTCCGCCCCCTATTGACGTCAATGACGGTAAATGGCCCGC
CTGGCATTATGCCCAGTACATGACCTTACGGGACTTTCCTACTTGGCAGTACATCTACGTATTAGTCATC
GCTATTACCATGCTGATGCGGTTTTGGCAGTACACCAATGGGCGTGGATAGCGGTTTGACTCACGGGGAT
TTCCAAGTCTCCACCCCATTGACGTCAATGGGAGTTTGTTTTGGCACCAAAATCAACGGGACTTTCCAAA
ATGTCGTAATAACCCCGCCCCGTTGACGCAAATGGGCGGTAGGCGTGTACGGTGGGAGGTCTATATAAGC
AGACGTCGTTTAGTGAACCGTCAGATCACTAGATGCTTTATTGCGGTAGTTTATCACAGTTAAATTGCTA
ACGCCAGTCTCGAACTTAACGTGCAGAAGTTGGTCGTGAGGCACTGGGCAGGTAAGTATCGGGCCCTTTG
TGCGGGGGGAGCGGCTCGGGGCTGTCCGCGGGGGGACGGCTGCCTTCGGGGG
